>Addgene plasmid #132431 | pSm-Nuclease | addgene full sequence | sequence record 258770 | Addgene NGS Result
TGGCGAATGGG
[124 nt withheld, positions 12-135]
C
[91 nt withheld, positions 137-227]
A
[49 nt withheld, positions 229-277]
CCTTTGACGTTGGAGTCCACGTTCTTT
[37 nt withheld, positions 305-341]
ACCCTATCTCGGTCTATTCTTTTGATTTATAAGGGATTTTGCCGATTTCGGCCTATTGGTTAAAAAATGA
GCTGATTTAACAAAAATTTAACGCGAATTTTAACAAAATATTAACGCTTACAATTTAGGTGGCACTTTTC
GGGGAAATGTGCGCGGAACCCCTATTTGTTTATTTTTCTAAATACATTCAAATATGTATCCGCTCATGAA
TTAATTCTTAGAAAAACTCATCGAGCATCAAATGAAACTGCAATTTATTCATATCAGGATTATCAATACC
ATATTTTTGAAAAAGCCGTTTCTGTAATGAAGGAGAAAACTCACCGAGGCAGTTCCATAGGATGGCAAGA
TCCTGGTATCGGTCTGCGATTCCGACTCGTCCAACATCAATACAACCTATTAATTTCCCCTCGTCAAAAA
TAAGGTTATCAAGTGAGAAATCACCATGAGTGACGACTGAATCCGGTGAGAATGGCAAAAGTTTATGCAT
TTCTTTCCAGACTTGTTCAACAGGCCAGCCATTACGCTCGTCATCAAAATCACTCGCATCAACCAAACCG
TTATTCATTCGTGATTGCGCCTGAGCGAGACGAAATACGCGATCGCTGTTAAAAGGACAATTACAAACAG
GAATCGAATGCAACCGGCGCAGGAACACTGCCAGCGCATCAACAATATTTTCACCTGAATCAGGATATTC
TTCTAATACCTGGAATGCTGTTTTCCCGGGGATCGCAGTGGTGAGTAACCATGCATCATCAGGAGTACGG
ATAAAATGCTTGATGGTCGGAAGAGGCATAAATTCCGTCAGCCAGTTTAGTCTGACCATCTCATCTGTAA
CATCATTGGCAACGCTACCTTTGCCATGTTTCAGAAACAACTCTGGCGCATCGGGCTTCCCATACAATCG
ATAGATTGTCGCACCTGATTGCCCGACATTATCGCGAGCCCATTTATACCCATATAAATCAGCATCCATG
TTGGAATTTAATCGCGGCCTAGAGCAAGACGTTTCCCGTTGAATATGGCTCATAACACCCCTTGTATTAC
TGTTTATGTAAGCAGACAGTTTTATTGTTCATGACCAAAATCCCTTAACGTGAGTTTTCGTTCCACTGAG
CGTCAGACCCCGTAGAAAAGATCAAAGGATCTTCTTGAGATCCTTTTTTTCTGCGCGTAATCTGCTGCTT
GCAAACAAAAAAACCACCGCTACCAGCGGTGGTTTGTTTGCCGGATCAAGAGCTACCAACTCTTTTTCCG
AAGGTAACTGGCTTCAGCAGAGCGCAGATACCAAATACTGTCCTTCTAGTGTAGCCGTAGTTAGGCCACC
ACTTCAAGAACTCTGTAGCACCGCCTACATACCTCGCTCTGCTAATCCTGTTACCAGTGGCTGCTGCCAG
TGGCGATAAGTCGTGTCTTACCGGGTTGGACTCAAGACGATAGTTACCGGATAAGGCGCAGCGGTCGGGC
TGAACGGGGGGTTCGTGCACACAGCCCAGCTTGGAGCGAACGACCTACACCGAACTGAGATACCTACAGC
GTGAGCTATGAGAAAGCGCCACGCTTCCCGAAGGGAGAAAGGCGGACAGGTATCCGGTAAGCGGCAGGGT
CGGAACAGGAGAGCGCACGAGGGAGCTTCCAGGGGGAAACGCCTGGTATCTTTATAGTCCTGTCGGGTTT
CGCCACCTCTGACTTGAGCGTCGATTTTTGTGATGCTCGTCAGGGGGGCGGAGCCTATGGAAAAACGCCA
GCAACGCGGCCTTTTTACGGTTCCTGGCCTTTTGCTGGCCTTTTGCTCACATGTTCTTTCCTGCGTTATC
CCCTGATTCTGTGGATAACCGTATTACCGCCTTTGAGTGAGCTGATACCGCTCGCCGCAGCCGAACGACC
GAGCGCAGCGAGTCAGTGAGCGAGGAAGCGGAAGAGCGCCTGATGCGGTATTTTCTCCTTACGCATCTGT
GCGGTATTTCACACCGCAATGGTGCACTCTCAGTACAATCTGCTCTGATGCCGCATAGTTAAGCCAGTAT
ACACTCCGCTATCGCTACGTGACTGGGTCATGGCTGCGCCCCGACACCCGCCAACACCCGCTGACGCGCC
CTGACGGGCTTGTCTGCTCCCGGCATCCGCTTACAGACAAGCTGTGACCGTCTCCGGGAGCTGCATGTGT
CAGAGGTTTTCACCGTCATCACCGAAACGCGCGAGGCAGCTGCGGTAAAGCTCATCAGCGTGGTCGTGAA
GCGATTCACAGATGTCTGCCTGTTCATCCGCGTCCAGCTCGTTGAGTTTCTCCAGAAGCGTTAATGTCTG
GCTTCTGATAAAGCGGGCCATGTTAAGGGCGGTTTTTTCCTGTTTGGTCACTGATGCCTCCGTGTAAGGG
GGATTTCTGTTCATGGGGGTAATGATACCGATGAAACGAGAGAGGATGCTCACGATACGGGTTACTGATG
ATGAACATGCCCGGTTACTGGAACGTTGTGAGGGTAAACAACTGGCGGTATGGATGCGGCGGGACCAGAG
AAAAATCACTCAGGGTCAATGCCAGCGCTTCGTTAATACAGATGTAGGTGTTCCACAGGGTAGCCAGCAG
CATCCTGCGATGCAGATCCGGAACATAATGGTGCAGGGCGCTGACTTCCGCGTTTCCAGACTTTACGAAA
CACGGAAACCGAAGACCATTCATGTTGTTGCTCAGGTCGCAGACGTTTTGCAGCAGCAGTCGCTTCACGT
TCGCTCGCGTATCGGTGATTCATTCTGCTAACCAGTAAGGCAACCCCGCCAGCCTAGCCGGGTCCTCAAC
GACAGGAGCACGATCATGCGCACCCGTGGGGCCGCCATGCCGGCGATAATGGCCTGCTTCTCGCCGAAAC
GTTTGGTGGCGGGACCAGTGACGAAGGCTTGAGCGAGGGCGTGCAAGATTCCGAATACCGCAAGCGACAG
GCCGATCATCGTCGCGCTCCAGCGAAAGCGGTCCTCGCCGAAAATGACCCAGAGCGCTGCCGGCACCTGT
CCTACGAGTTGCATGATAAAGAAGACAGTCATAAGTGCGGCGACGATAGTCATGCCCCGCGCCCACCGGA
AGGAGCTGACTGGGTTGAAGGCTCTCAAGGGCATCGGTCGAGATCCCGGTGCCTAATGAGTGAGCTAACT
TACATTAATTGCGTTGCGCTCACTGCCCGCTTTCCAGTCGGGAAACCTGTCGTGCCAGCTGCATTAATGA
ATCGGCCAACGCGCGGGGAGAGGCGGTTTGCGTATTGGGCGCCAGGGTGGTTTTTCTTTTCACCAGTGAG
ACGGGCAACAGCTGATTGCCCTTCACCGCCTGGCCCTGAGAGAGTTGCAGCAAGCGGTCCACGCTGGTTT
GCCCCAGCAGGCGAAAATCCTGTTTGATGGTGGTTAACGGCGGGATATAACATGAGCTGTCTTCGGTATC
GTCGTATCCCACTACCGAGATATCCGCACCAACGCGCAGCCCGGACTCGGTAATGGCGCGCATTGCGCCC
AGCGCCATCTGATCGTTGGCAACCAGCATCGCAGTGGGAACGATGCCCTCATTCAGCATTTGCATGGTTT
GTTGAAAACCGGACATGGCACTCCAGTCGCCTTCCCGTTCCGCTATCGGCTGAATTTGATTGCGAGTGAG
ATATTTATGCCAGCCAGCCAGACGCAGACGCGCCGAGACAGAACTTAATGGGCCCGCTAACAGCGCGATT
TGCTGGTGACCCAATGCGACCAGATGCTCCACGCCCAGTCGCGTACCGTCTTCATGGGAGAAAATAATAC
TGTTGATGGGTGTCTGGTCAGAGACATCAAGAAATAACGCCGGAACATTAGTGCAGGCAGCTTCCACAGC
AATGGCATCCTGGTCATCCAGCGGATAGTTAATGATCAGCCCACTGACGCGTTGCGCGAGAAGATTGTGC
ACCGCCGCTTTACAGGCTTCGACGCCGCTTCGTTCTACCATCGACACCACCACGCTGGCACCCAGTTGAT
CGGCGCGAGATTTAATCGCCGCGACAATTTGCGACGGCGCGTGCAGGGCCAGACTGGAGGTGGCAACGCC
AATCAGCAACGACTGTTTGCCCGCCAGTTGTTGTGCCACGCGGTTGGGAATGTAATTCAGCTCCGCCATC
GCCGCTTCCACTTTTTCCCGCGTTTTCGCAGAAACGTGGCTGGCCTGGTTCACCACGCGGGAAACGGTCT
GATAAGAGACACCGGCATACTCTGCGACATCGTATAACGTTACTGGTTTCACATTCACCACCCTGAATTG
ACTCTCTTCCGGGCGCTATCATGCCATACCGCGAAAGGTTTTGCGCCATTCGATGGTGTCCGGGATCTCG
ACGCTCTCCCTTATGCGACTCCTGCATTAGGAAGCAGCCCAGTAGTAGGTTGAGGCCGTTGAGCACCGCC
GCCGCAAGGAATGGTGCATGCAAGGAGATGGCGCCCAACAGTCCCCCGGCCACGGGGCCTGCCACCATAC
CCACGCCGAAACAAGCGCTCATGAGCCCGAAGTGGCGAGCCCGATCTTCCCCATCGGTGATGTCGGCGAT
ATAGGCGCCAGCAACCGCACCTGTGGCGCCGGTGATGCCGGCCACGATGCGTCCGGCGTAGAGGATCGAG
ATCTCGATCCCGCGAAATTAATACGACTCACTATAGGGGAATTGTGAGCGGATAACAATTCCCCTCTAGA
AATAATTTTGTTTAACTTTAAGAAGGAGATATACATATGGCTGACACCCTGGAATCTATCGACAACTGCG
CTGTTGGTTGCCCGACCGGTGGTTCTTCTAACGTTTCTATCGTTCGTCACGCTTACACCCTGAACAACAA
CTCTACCACCAAATTCGCTAACTGGGTTGCTTACCACATCACCAAAGACACCCCGGCTTCTGGTAAAACC
CGTAACTGGAAAACCGACCCGGCTCTGAACCCGGCTGACACCCTGGCTCCGGCTGACTACACCGGTGCTA
ACGCTGCTCTGAAAGTTGACCGTGGTCACCAGGCTCCGCTGGCTTCTCTGGCTGGTGTTTCTGACTGGGA
ATCTCTGAACTACCTGTCTAACATCACCCCGCAGAAATCTGACCTGAACCAGGGTGCTTGGGCTCGTCTG
GAAGACCAGGAACGTAAACTGATCGACCGTGCTGACATCTCTTCTGTTTACACCGTTACCGGTCCGCTGT
ACGAACGTGACATGGGTAAACTGCCGGGTACCCAGAAAGCTCACACCATCCCGTCTGCTTACTGGAAAGT
TATCTTCATCAACAACTCTCCGGCTGTTAACCACTACGCTGCTTTCCTGTTCGACCAGAACACCCCGAAA
GGTGCTGACTTCTGCCAGTTCCGTGTTACCGTTGACGAAATCGAAAAACGTACCGGTCTGATCATCTGGG
CTGGTCTGCCGGACGACGTTCAGGCTTCTCTGAAATCTAAACCGGGTGTTCTGCCGGAACTGATGGGTTG
CAAAAACTAATGACTCGAGCACCACCATCACCACCACTGAGATCCGGCTGCTAACAAAGCCCGAAAGGAA
GCTGAGTTGGCTGCTGCCACCGCTGAGCAATAACTAGCATAACCCCTTGGGGCCTCTAAACGGGTCTTGA
GGGGTTTTTTGCTGAAAGGAGGAACTATATCCGGAT
Features (pLannotate 1.2.2; 18 found; start..end, strand, type, name):
     12..440     +  rep_origin     f1 ori (sequence partly withheld): f1 bacteriophage origin of replication; arrow indicates direction of (+) strand synthesis
    493..550     +  promoter       AmpR promoter (fragment): bla
    559..1374    -  CDS            KanR: aminoglycoside phosphotransferase; aph(3')-Ia; confers resistance to kanamycin in bacteria or G418 (Geneticin®) in eukaryotes
   1496..2084    +  rep_origin     ori: high-copy-number ColE1/pMB1/pBR322/pUC origin of replication
   2270..2409    -  misc_feature   bom: basis of mobility region from pBR322
   2511..2702    -  CDS            rop: Rop protein, which maintains plasmids at low copy number; rop
   2719..3099    +  CDS            YPB1_ECOLX: Protein predicted: Swiss-Prot protein existence level 4. From Escherichia coli.
   3171..3462    -  CDS            TcR (fragment): tetracycline efflux protein; tet; confers resistance to tetracycline
   3477..3498    -  protein_bind   CAP binding site: CAP binding activates transcription in the presence of cAMP. E. coli catabolite activator protein
   3511..4593    -  CDS            lacI: lac repressor; lacI; The lac repressor binds to the lac operator to inhibit transcription in E. coli. This inhibition can be relieved by adding lactose or isopropyl-β-D-thiogalactopyranoside (IPTG).
   4594..4671    -  promoter       lacI promoter: lacI
   4679..4958    -  CDS            TcR (fragment): tetracycline efflux protein; tet; confers resistance to tetracycline
   4980..4998    +  promoter       T7 promoter: promoter for bacteriophage T7 RNA polymerase
   4999..5023    +  protein_bind   lac operator: The lac repressor binds to the lac operator to inhibit transcription in E. coli. This inhibition can be relieved by adding lactose or isopropyl-β-D-thiogalactopyranoside (IPTG). lac repressor encoded by lacI
   5038..5060    +  RBS            RBS: efficient ribosome binding site from bacteriophage T7 gene 10 (Olins and Rangwala, 1989)
   5071..5808    +  CDS            nucA (fragment): NUCA_SERMA - Also known as nuc. Experimental evidence at protein level: Swiss-Prot protein existence level 1. Catalyzes the hydrolysis of both DNA and RNA, double- or single-stranded, at the 3'position of the phosphodiester bond to produce 5'-phosphorylated mono-, di-, tri- and tetranucleotides. DNA is a slightly better substrate than RNA. From Serratia marcescens.
   5848..5897    +  CDS            SET1 (fragment): solubility-enhancement tag derived from T7 phage gene 10B
   5905..5952    +  terminator     T7 terminator: transcription terminator for bacteriophage T7 RNA polymerase
