[The description below was written by a language model from this plasmid's Addgene catalogue record and pLannotate feature annotations shown in this document.]
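Description:
pSm-Nuclease is a bacterial expression plasmid built on the pET24a backbone for producing the Serratia marcescens extracellular nuclease (NucA) in E. coli. It is about 6 kb in total and carries a kanamycin resistance gene (aph(3')-Ia) for selection. It replicates from a ColE1/pBR322-type origin accompanied by the rop gene and bom region, consistent with its catalogue listing as low copy. An f1 phage origin is also present. The short tetracycline-resistance fragments and the small predicted ORF picked up by the automated annotation are pBR322-derived backbone remnants rather than functional elements.

The payload is a synthetic, codon-optimized nucA open reading frame of roughly 740 bp, inserted by Gibson assembly and recorded as untagged. It sits downstream of a T7 promoter with an adjacent lac operator and the strong T7 gene 10 ribosome binding site, and upstream of the T7 terminator. A short match to a T7 gene 10B-derived solubility tag is annotated between the coding sequence and the terminator. The record lists no fusion, so this appears to be residual vector sequence rather than part of the product. The plasmid-borne lacI gene supplies lac repressor, so transcription stays repressed until induction with IPTG or lactose. Because expression depends on T7 RNA polymerase, a DE3 lysogen host is required.

According to the depositor, the protein accumulates in insoluble form and must be refolded after expression. The resulting enzyme is a potent, Benzonase-like endonuclease that degrades single- and double-stranded DNA and RNA. The plasmid therefore serves as a source for in-house preparation of a general-purpose nuclease.
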