Addgene plasmid #132431: pSm-Nuclease
Purpose: Expresses Serratia marcescens nuclease in E. coli using T7 promoter
Depositing lab: Mark Arbing. Depositing organization: University of California, Los Angeles (UCLA).
Backbone
  Vector backbone: pET24a
  Backbone size w/o insert (bp): 5230
  Total vector size (bp): 5981
  Vector type: Bacterial Expression
Growth in bacteria
  Bacterial resistance: Kanamycin, 50 μg/mL
  Growth temperature: 37°C
  Growth strain: DH5alpha
  Copy number: Low Copy
Gene/Insert
  Gene/Insert name: Serratia marcescens nuclease (codon optimized) (alt name: NucA (Uniprot: P13717))
  Species: Synthetic
  Insert size (bp): 744
  Promoter: T7
  Tag / fusion protein: None
  Cloning method: Gibson Cloning
  Sequencing primers: 5′ T7; 3′ T7 terminator
Terms and licenses: Academic/Nonprofit Terms; Industry Terms: Not Available to Industry
Depositor comments: Target gene is expressed from a T7 promoter so DE3 strain must be used for protein expression. The target is insoluble and can be refolded using the protocol from Friedhoff et al. A procedure for renaturation and purification of the extracellular Serratia marcescens nuclease from genetically engineered Escherichia coli. Protein Expr Purif. 1994 Feb;5(1):37-43. The nuclease is similar to Benzonase in that it is a potent endonuclease capable of degrading single and double stranded RNA and DNA.
How to cite: pSm-Nuclease was a gift from Mark Arbing (Addgene plasmid # 132431 ; http://n2t.net/addgene:132431 ; RRID:Addgene_132431)
